>Addgene plasmid #214562 | AiP1865 - pAAV-AiE2557m-minBG-SYFP2-WPRE-BGHpA | addgene full sequence | sequence record 432575 | Addgene NGS Result
[54 nt withheld, positions 1-54]
CCTTTGACGTTGGAGTCCACGTTCTTT
[37 nt withheld, positions 82-118]
ACTCTATCTCGGGCTATTCTTTTGATTTATAAGGGATTTTGCCGATTTCGGTCTATTGGTTAAAAAATGA
GCTGATTTAACAAAAATTTAACGCGAATTTTAACAAAATATTAACGTTTACAATTTTATGGTGCACTCTC
AGTACAATCTGCTCTGATGCCGCATAGTTAAGCCAGCCCCGACACCCGCCAACACCCGCTGACGCGCCCT
GACGGGCTTGTCTGCTCCCGGCATCCGCTTACAGACAAGCTGTGACCGTCTCCGGGAGCTGCATGTGTCA
GAGGTTTTCACCGTCATCACCGAAACGCGCGAGACGAAAGGGCCTCGTGATACGCCTATTTTTATAGGTT
AATGTCATGATAATAATGGTTTCTTAGACGTCAGGTGGCACTTTTCGGGGAAATGTGCGCGGAACCCCTA
TTTGTTTATTTTTCTAAATACATTCAAATATGTATCCGCTCATGAGACAATAACCCTGATAAATGCTTCA
ATAATATTGAAAAAGGAAGAGTATGAGTATTCAACATTTCCGTGTCGCCCTTATTCCCTTTTTTGCGGCA
TTTTGCCTTCCTGTTTTTGCTCACCCAGAAACGCTGGTGAAAGTAAAAGATGCTGAAGATCAGTTGGGTG
CACGAGTGGGTTACATCGAACTGGATCTCAACAGCGGTAAGATCCTTGAGAGTTTTCGCCCCGAAGAACG
TTTTCCAATGATGAGCACTTTTAAAGTTCTGCTATGTGGCGCGGTATTATCCCGTATTGACGCCGGGCAA
GAGCAACTCGGTCGCCGCATACACTATTCTCAGAATGACTTGGTTGAGTACTCACCAGTCACAGAAAAGC
ATCTTACGGATGGCATGACAGTAAGAGAATTATGCAGTGCTGCCATAACCATGAGTGATAACACTGCGGC
CAACTTACTTCTGACAACGATCGGAGGACCGAAGGAGCTAACCGCTTTTTTGCACAACATGGGGGATCAT
GTAACTCGCCTTGATCGTTGGGAACCGGAGCTGAATGAAGCCATACCAAACGACGAGCGTGACACCACGA
TGCCTGTAGCAATGGCAACAACGTTGCGCAAACTATTAACTGGCGAACTACTTACTCTAGCTTCCCGGCA
ACAATTAATAGACTGGATGGAGGCGGATAAAGTTGCAGGACCACTTCTGCGCTCGGCCCTTCCGGCTGGC
TGGTTTATTGCTGATAAATCTGGAGCCGGTGAGCGTGGGTCTCGCGGTATCATTGCAGCACTGGGGCCAG
ATGGTAAGCCCTCCCGTATCGTAGTTATCTACACGACGGGGAGTCAGGCAACTATGGATGAACGAAATAG
ACAGATCGCTGAGATAGGTGCCTCACTGATTAAGCATTGGTAACTGTCAGACCAAGTTTACTCATATATA
CTTTAGATTGATTTAAAACTTCATTTTTAATTTAAAAGGATCTAGGTGAAGATCCTTTTTGATAATCTCA
TGACCAAAATCCCTTAACGTGAGTTTTCGTTCCACTGAGCGTCAGACCCCGTAGAAAAGATCAAAGGATC
TTCTTGAGATCCTTTTTTTCTGCGCGTAATCTGCTGCTTGCAAACAAAAAAACCACCGCTACCAGCGGTG
GTTTGTTTGCCGGATCAAGAGCTACCAACTCTTTTTCCGAAGGTAACTGGCTTCAGCAGAGCGCAGATAC
CAAATACTGTTCTTCTAGTGTAGCCGTAGTTAGGCCACCACTTCAAGAACTCTGTAGCACCGCCTACATA
CCTCGCTCTGCTAATCCTGTTACCAGTGGCTGCTGCCAGTGGCGATAAGTCGTGTCTTACCGGGTTGGAC
TCAAGACGATAGTTACCGGATAAGGCGCAGCGGTCGGGCTGAACGGGGGGTTCGTGCACACAGCCCAGCT
TGGAGCGAACGACCTACACCGAACTGAGATACCTACAGCGTGAGCTATGAGAAAGCGCCACGCTTCCCGA
AGGGAGAAAGGCGGACAGGTATCCGGTAAGCGGCAGGGTCGGAACAGGAGAGCGCACGAGGGAGCTTCCA
GGGGGAAACGCCTGGTATCTTTATAGTCCTGTCGGGTTTCGCCACCTCTGACTTGAGCGTCGATTTTTGT
GATGCTCGTCAGGGGGGCGGAGCCTATGGAAAAACGCCAGCAACGCGGCCTTTTTACGGTTCCTGGCCTT
TTGCTGGCCTTTTGCTCACATGTCCTGCAGGCAGCTGCGCGCTCGCTCGCTCACTGAGGCCGCCCGGGCG
TCGGGCGACCTTTGGTCGCCCGGCCTCAGTGAGCGAGCGAGCGCGCAGAGAGGGAGTGGCCAACTCCATC
ACTAGGGGTTCCTGCGGCCGCACAAGAAAGAATTTGGCTTTTGAATGTTATTCCAAGTCCTCTGCCTCTT
TGAATGTATTCGTCTTACTTCCTTATGCTAAGATATTCTCCCAACTGATAAATTTCACTGCTGTGGGCAA
GTTTTTCCTCCTTCAGTTTTAGCGTGTGATATCTCCCTATGTCTCAGCATAAGTCTGGATAAGTTCCATC
TCACTGCTTCCACAAACTATTTCAGAGCTCCTTTCTCATGGCACTCATCCCAGTGAATTCATTTTTTTCA
GATTTATTGAAGTATAGTTGACATACAATCAACAGCACATTGTGATGTGTATGATTTAATGAGCTCTGAC
ACATGTGTACAGCCATAAATCATCATCACAAATTAAGATAATGACCTTTTCCCACCAACCAAAGCAGTTT
CTTCCCATCCTTTCTTACTTCCTCTTGTCTCTCCTCATCCGGAGCTCGGGCTGGGCATAAAAGTCAGGGC
AGAGCCATCTATTGCTTACATTTGCTTCTGGGATCCAGATCTTTCGAAGCTAGCGCTACCGGTCGCCACC
ATGGTGAGCAAGGGCGAGGAGCTGTTCACCGGGGTGGTGCCCATCCTGGTCGAGCTGGACGGCGACGTAA
ACGGCCACAAGTTCAGCGTGTCCGGCGAGGGCGAGGGCGATGCCACCTACGGCAAGCTGACCCTGAAGCT
GATCTGCACCACCGGCAAGCTGCCCGTGCCCTGGCCCACCCTCGTGACCACCCTGGGCTACGGCGTGCAG
TGCTTCGCCCGCTACCCCGACCACATGAAGCAGCACGACTTCTTCAAGTCCGCCATGCCCGAAGGCTACG
TCCAGGAGCGCACCATCTTCTTCAAGGACGACGGCAACTACAAGACCCGCGCCGAGGTGAAGTTCGAGGG
CGACACCCTGGTGAACCGCATCGAGCTGAAGGGCATCGACTTCAAGGAGGACGGCAACATCCTGGGGCAC
AAGCTGGAGTACAACTACAACAGCCACAACGTCTATATCACCGCCGACAAGCAGAAGAACGGCATCAAGG
CCAACTTCAAGATCCGCCACAACATCGAGGACGGCGGCGTGCAGCTCGCCGACCACTACCAGCAGAACAC
CCCCATCGGCGACGGCCCCGTGCTGCTGCCCGACAACCACTACCTGAGCTACCAGTCCAAGCTGAGCAAA
GACCCCAACGAGAAGCGCGATCACATGGTCCTGCTGGAGTTCGTGACCGCCGCCGGGATCACTCTCGGCA
TGGACGAGCTGTACAAGTAAGTCGACGGCGCGCCGCGGCCGCGAATTCGATATCATAATCAACCTCTGGA
TTACAAAATTTGTGAAAGATTGACTGGTATTCTTAACTATGTTGCTCCTTTTACGCTATGTGGATACGCT
GCTTTAATGCCTTTGTATCATGCTATTGCTTCCCGTATGGCTTTCATTTTCTCCTCCTTGTATAAATCCT
GGTTAGTTCTTGCCACGGCGGAACTCATCGCCGCCTGCCTTGCCCGCTGCTGGACAGGGGCTCGGCTGTT
GGGCACTGACAATTCCGTGGCTCGAGAGATCTTCGACTGTGCCTTCTAGTTGCCAGCCATCTGTTGTTTG
CCCCTCCCCCGTGCCTTCCTTGACCCTGGAAGGTGCCACTCCCACTGTCCTTTCCTAATAAAATGAGGAA
ATTGCATCGCATTGTCTGAGTAGGTGTCATTCTATTCTGGGGGGTGGGGTGGGGCAGGACAGCAAGGGGG
AGGATTGGGAAGACAATAGCAGGCATGAGATCTCACGTGCGGACCGAGCGGCCGCAGGAACCCCTAGTGA
TGGAGTTGGCCACTCCCTCTCTGCGCGCTCGCTCGCTCACTGAGGCCGGGCGACCAAAGGTCGCCCGACG
CCCGGGCTTTGCCCGGGCGGCCTCAGTGAGCGAGCGAGCGCGCAGCTGCCTGCAGGGGCGCCTGATGCGG
TATTTTCTCCTTACGCATCTGTGCGGTATTTCACACCGCATA
[95 nt withheld, positions 4431-4525]
T
[46 nt withheld, positions 4527-4572]
C
[87 nt withheld, positions 4574-4660]
Features (pLannotate 1.2.2; 14 found; start..end, strand, type, name):
    245..294     -  misc_feature   bom (fragment): basis of mobility region from pBR322
    396..431     -  CDS            rop (fragment): Rop protein, which maintains plasmids at low copy number; rop
    526..630     +  promoter       AmpR promoter: bla
    631..1491    +  CDS            AmpR: β-lactamase; bla; confers resistance to ampicillin, carbenicillin, and related antibiotics
   1662..2250    +  rep_origin     ori: high-copy-number ColE1/pMB1/pBR322/pUC origin of replication
   2323..2350    +  repeat_region  AAV2 ITR (fragment): inverted terminal repeat of adeno-associated virus serotype 2 inverted
   2379..2406    +  repeat_region  AAV2 ITR (fragment): inverted terminal repeat of adeno-associated virus serotype 2 inverted
   2989..3705    +  CDS            SYFP2: SYFP2 is a basic (constitutively fluorescent) yellow fluorescent protein published in 2006, derived from Aequorea victoria. It is reported to be a very rapidly-maturing monomer with moderate acid sensitivity.
   3745..3902    +  misc_feature   WPRE (fragment): woodchuck hepatitis virus posttranscriptional regulatory element
   3908..3988    +  misc_feature   WPRE (fragment): woodchuck hepatitis virus posttranscriptional regulatory element
   4005..4116    +  polyA_signal   bGH poly(A) signal: bovine growth hormone polyadenylation signal
   4234..4374    +  repeat_region  AAV2 ITR: inverted terminal repeat of adeno-associated virus serotype 2 inverted
   4379..4430    -  misc_feature   bom (fragment): basis of mobility region from pBR322
   4449..244     +  rep_origin     f1 ori (across the origin) (sequence partly withheld): f1 bacteriophage origin of replication; arrow indicates direction of (+) strand synthesis
