[The description below was written by a language model from this plasmid's Addgene catalogue record and pLannotate feature annotations shown in this document.]
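Description:
AiP1865 - pAAV-AiE2557m-minBG-SYFP2-WPRE-BGHpA is an adeno-associated virus transfer plasmid built on a pAAV2 backbone and intended for packaging into recombinant AAV for delivery to brain tissue. In bacteria it is maintained as a high-copy plasmid through a ColE1/pUC-type origin and selected with ampicillin via the β-lactamase gene under its own promoter. An f1 phage origin and small remnants of the pBR322 bom and rop regions are also present in the backbone. The record lists a recombination-deficient strain for propagation, consistent with the need to keep the repeat-rich ITRs intact.

The payload sits between AAV2 inverted terminal repeats, which supply the cis signals for genome replication and encapsidation. The annotation detects the downstream ITR in full, while the upstream one appears only as two short fragments. Inside the ITRs, the enhancer AiE2557m is placed ahead of minBG, a minimal promoter (by its name, beta-globin) that has little activity by itself, so that transcription depends on the enhancer and reflects its cell-type specificity. Neither the enhancer nor minBG was recognised by the automated annotation; they presumably occupy the unannotated stretch between the upstream ITR and the reporter. The reporter is SYFP2, a rapidly maturing monomeric yellow fluorescent protein derived from Aequorea victoria. It is followed by a WPRE, annotated as two fragments and so possibly a shortened version, which boosts transcript stability and expression, and by the bovine growth hormone polyadenylation signal.

The construct belongs to a collection of enhancer AAVs developed for genetic access to cortical cell types. It serves as a fluorescent reporter vector for labelling the brain cell populations in which AiE2557m is active, although the record does not state which populations those are.
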