Addgene plasmid #214562: AiP1865 - pAAV-AiE2557m-minBG-SYFP2-WPRE-BGHpA
Purpose: AiE2557m is an enhancer sequence, designed to drive AAV-mediated transgene expression in specific populations of brain cells
Depositing lab: Allen Institute for Brain Science & Bosiljka Tasic. Depositing organization: Allen Institute. Publication: A suite of enhancer AAVs and transgenic mouse lines for genetic access to cortical cell types. Ben-Simon Y, Hooper M, Narayan S, Daigle TL, Dwivedi D, Way SW, Oster A, Stafford DA, Mich JK, Taormina MJ, Martinez RA, Opitz-Araya X, Roth JR, Alexander JR, Allen S, Amster A, Arbuckle J, Ayala A, Baker PM, Bakken TE, Barcelli T, Barta S, Bendrick J, Bertagnolli D, Bielstein C, Bishwakarma P, Bowlus J, Boyer G, Brouner K, Casian B, Casper T, Chakka AB, Chakrabarty R, Chance RK, Chavan S, Clark M, Colbert K, Collman F, Daniel S, Departee M, DiValentin P, Donadio N, Dotson N, Egdorf T, Fliss T, Gabitto M, Garcia J, Gary A, Gasperini M, Gloe J, Goldy J, Gore BB, Graybuck L, Greisman N, Haeseleer F, Halterman C, Haradon Z, Hastings SD, Helback O, Ho W, Hockemeyer D, Huang C, Huff S, Hunker A, Johansen N, Jones D, Juneau Z, Kalmbach B, Kannan M, Khem S, Kussick E, Kutsal R, Larsen R, Lee C, Lee AY, Leibly M, Lenz GH, Li S, Liang E, Lusk N, Madigan Z, Malloy J, Malone J, McCue R, Melchor J, Mollenkopf T, Moosman S, Morin E, Newman D, Ng L, Ngo K, Omstead V, Otto S, Oyama A, Pena N, Pham T, Phillips E, Pom CA, Potekhina L, Ransford S, Ray PL, Rette D, Reynoldson C, Rimorin C, Rocha D, Ruiz A, Sanchez REA, Sawyer L, Sedeno-Cortes A, Sevigny JP, Shapovalova N, Shepard N, Shulga L, Sigler AR, Siverts L, Soliman S, Somasundaram S, Staats B, Stewart K, Szelenyi E, Tieu M, Trader C, Tran A, van Velthoven CTJ, Walker M, Wang Y, Weed N, Wirthlin M, Wood T, Wynalda B, Yao Z, Zhou T, Ariza J, Dee N, Reding M, Ronellenfitch K, Mufti S, Sunkin SM, Smith KA, Esposito L, Waters J, Thyagarajan B, Yao S, Lein ES, Zeng H, Levi BP, Ngai J, Ting JT, Tasic B. Cell. 2025 May 16:S0092-8674(25)00513-6. doi: 10.1016/j.cell.2025.05.002. PubMed 40403729.
Backbone
  Vector backbone: pAAV2
  Vector type: AAV
Growth in bacteria
  Bacterial resistance: Ampicillin, 100 μg/mL
  Growth temperature: 37°C
  Growth strain: NEB Stable
  Copy number: High Copy
Gene/Insert
  Gene/Insert name: SYFP2
  Species: Synthetic
  Promoter: minBG
  Cloning method: Gibson Cloning
Terms and licenses: Academic/Nonprofit Terms; Industry Terms: Not Available to Industry
Depositor comments: 5' Cloning Site: SgrAI (destroyed), 3' Cloning Site: SgrAI (destroyed). Please visit https://doi.org/10.1101/2024.06.10.597244 for bioRxiv preprint.
How to cite: AiP1865 - pAAV-AiE2557m-minBG-SYFP2-WPRE-BGHpA was a gift from Allen Institute for Brain Science & Bosiljka Tasic (Addgene plasmid # 214562 ; http://n2t.net/addgene:214562 ; RRID:Addgene_214562)
